>Addgene plasmid #162106 | pEpicVector3mC_Puro-T2A-mCherry-VSVg-HA-FLAG | addgene full sequence | sequence record 318264 | Addgene NGS Result
GGCTCCGGTGCCCGTCAGTGGGCAGAGCGCACATCGCCCACAGTCCCCGAGAAGTTGGGGGGAGGGGTCG
GCAATTGAACCGGTGCCTAGAGAAGGTGGCGCGGGGTAAACTGGGAAAGTGATGTCGTGTACTGGCTCCG
CCTTTTTCCCGAGGGTGGGGGAGAACCGTATATAAGTGCAGTAGTCGCCGTGAACGTTCTTTTTCGCAAC
GGGTTTGCCGCCAGAACACAGGTAAGTGCCGTGTGTGGTTCCCGCGGGCCTGGCCTCTTTACGGGTTATG
GCCCTTGCGTGCCTTGAATTACTTCCACCTGGCTGCAGTACGTGATTCTTGATCCCGAGCTTCGGGTTGG
AAGTGGGTGGGAGAGTTCGAGGCCTTGCGCTTAAGGAGCCCCTTCGCCTCGTGCTTGAGTTGAGGCCTGG
CCTGGGCGCTGGGGCCGCCGCGTGCGAATCTGGTGGCACCTTCGCGCCTGTCTCGCTGCTTTCGATAAGT
CTCTAGCCATTTAAAATTTTTGATGACCTGCTGCGACGCTTTTTTTCTGGCAAGATAGTCTTGTAAATGC
GGGCCAAGATCTGCACACTGGTATTTCGGTTTTTGGGGCCGCGGGCGGCGACGGGGCCCGTGCGTCCCAG
CGCACATGTTCGGCGAGGCGGGGCCTGCGAGCGCGGCCACCGAGAATCGGACGGGGGTAGTCTCAAGCTG
GCCGGCCTGCTCTGGTGCCTGGTCTCGCGCCGCCGTGTATCGCCCCGCCCTGGGCGGCAAGGCTGGCCCG
GTCGGCACCAGTTGCGTGAGCGGAAAGATGGCCGCTTCCCGGCCCTGCTGCAGGGAGCTCAAAATGGAGG
ACGCGGCGCTCGGGAGAGCGGGCGGGTGAGTCACCCACACAAAGGAAAAGGGCCTTTCCGTCCTCAGCCG
TCGCTTCATGTGACTCCACGGAGTACCGGGCGCCGTCCAGGCACCTCGATTAGTTCTCGAGCTTTTGGAG
TACGTCGTCTTTAGGTTGGGGGGAGGGGTTTTATGCGATGGAGTTTCCCCACACTGAGTGGGTGGAGACT
GAAGTTAGGCCAGCTTGGCACTTGATGTAATTCTCCTTGGAATTTGCCCTTTTTGAGTTTGGATCTTGGT
TCATTCTCAAGCCTCAGACAGTGGTTCAAAGTTTTTTTCTTCCATTTCAGGTGTCGTGACAAGTTTGTAC
AAAAAAGCAGGCTGCCACCATGACCGAGTACAAGCCCACGGTGCGCCTCGCCACCCGCGACGACGTCCCC
AGGGCCGTACGCACCCTCGCCGCCGCGTTCGCCGACTACCCCGCCACGCGCCACACCGTCGATCCGGACC
GCCACATCGAGCGGGTCACCGAGCTGCAAGAACTCTTCCTCACGCGCGTCGGGCTCGACATCGGCAAGGT
GTGGGTCGCGGACGACGGCGCCGCGGTGGCGGTCTGGACCACGCCGGAGAGCGTCGAAGCGGGGGCGGTG
TTCGCCGAGATCGGCCCGCGCATGGCCGAGTTGAGCGGTTCCCGGCTGGCCGCGCAGCAACAGATGGAAG
GCCTCCTGGCGCCGCACCGGCCCAAGGAGCCCGCGTGGTTCCTGGCCACCGTCGGCGTCTCGCCCGACCA
CCAGGGCAAGGGTCTGGGCAGCGCCGTCGTGCTCCCCGGAGTGGAGGCGGCCGAGCGCGCCGGGGTGCCC
GCCTTCCTGGAGACCTCCGCGCCCCGCAACCTCCCCTTCTACGAGCGGCTCGGCTTCACCGTCACCGCCG
ACGTCGAGGTGCCCGAAGGACCGCGCACCTGGTGCATGACCCGCAAGCCCGGTGCCGGAAGCGGAGAGGG
CAGGGGAAGTCTTCTAACATGCGGGGACGTGGAGGAAAATCCCGGCCCCATGGTGAGCAAGGGCGAGGAG
GATAACATGGCCATCATCAAGGAGTTCATGCGCTTCAAGGTGCACATGGAGGGCTCCGTGAACGGCCACG
AGTTCGAGATCGAGGGCGAGGGCGAGGGCCGCCCCTACGAGGGCACCCAGACCGCCAAGCTGAAGGTGAC
CAAGGGTGGCCCCCTGCCCTTCGCCTGGGACATCCTGTCCCCTCAGTTCATGTACGGCTCCAAGGCCTAC
GTGAAGCACCCCGCCGACATCCCCGACTACTTGAAGCTGTCCTTCCCCGAGGGCTTCAAGTGGGAGCGCG
TGATGAACTTCGAGGACGGCGGCGTGGTGACCGTGACCCAGGACTCCTCCCTGCAGGACGGCGAGTTCAT
CTACAAGGTGAAGCTGCGCGGCACCAACTTCCCCTCCGACGGCCCCGTAATGCAGAAGAAGACCATGGGC
TGGGAGGCCTCCTCCGAGCGGATGTACCCCGAGGACGGCGCCCTGAAGGGCGAGATCAAGCAGAGGCTGA
AGCTGAAGGACGGCGGCCACTACGACGCTGAGGTCAAGACCACCTACAAGGCCAAGAAGCCCGTGCAGCT
GCCCGGCGCCTACAACGTCAACATCAAGTTGGACATCACCTCCCACAACGAGGACTACACCATCGTGGAA
CAGTACGAACGCGCCGAGGGCCGCCACTCCACCGGCGGCATGGACGAGCTGTACAAGGGTGGCAGCGGCG
GCGGCGGCTCTGGCGGCTACACCGACATCGAGATGAATCGTCTGGGCAAGTACCCCTACGACGTGCCCGA
CTACGCCGACTACAAAGACGATGACGACAAGTAAACCCAGCTTTCTTGTACAAAGTGGTGATAATCGAAT
TCCGATAATCAACCTCTGGATTACAAAATTTGTGAAAGATTGACTGGTATTCTTAACTATGTTGCTCCTT
TTACGCTATGTGGATACGCTGCTTTAATGCCTTTGTATCATGCTATTGCTTCCCGTATGGCTTTCATTTT
CTCCTCCTTGTATAAATCCTGGTTGCTGTCTCTTTATGAGGAGTTGTGGCCCGTTGTCAGGCAACGTGGC
GTGGTGTGCACTGTGTTTGCTGACGCAACCCCCACTGGTTGGGGCATTGCCACCACCTGTCAGCTCCTTT
CCGGGACTTTCGCTTTCCCCCTCCCTATTGCCACGGCGGAACTCATCGCCGCCTGCCTTGCCCGCTGCTG
GACAGGGGCTCGGCTGTTGGGCACTGACAATTCCGTGGTGTTGTCGGGGAAGCTGACGTCCTTTCCATGG
CTGCTCGCCTGTGTTGCCACCTGGATTCTGCGCGGGACGTCCTTCTGCTACGTCCCTTCGGCCCTCAATC
CAGCGGACCTTCCTTCCCGCGGCCTGCTGCCGGCTCTGCGGCCTCTTCCGCGTCTTCGCCTTCGCCCTCA
GACGAGTCGGATCTCCCTTTGGGCCGCCTCCCCGCATCGGGAATTCCCGCGGTTCGCTTTAAGACCAATG
ACTTACAAGGCAGCTGTAGATCTTAGCCACTTTTTAAAAGAAAAGGGGGGACTGGAAGGGCTAATTCACT
CCCAACGAAGACAAGATCTGCTTTTTGCTTGTACTGGGTCTCTCTGGTTAGACCAGATCTGAGCCTGGGA
GCTCTCTGGCTAACTAGGGAACCCACTGCTTAAGCCTCAATAAAGCTTGCCTTGAGTGCTTCAAGTAGTG
TGTGCCCGTCTGTTGTGTGACTCTGGTAACTAGAGATCCCTCAGACCCTTTTAGTCAGTGTGGAAAATCT
CTAGCAGTAGTAGTTCATGTCATCTTATTATTCAGTATTTATAACTTGCAAAGAAATGAATATCAGAGAG
TGAGAGGAACTTGTTTATTGCAGCTTATAATGGTTACAAATAAAGCAATAGCATCACAAATTTCACAAAT
AAAGCATTTTTTTCACTGCATTCTAGTTGTGGTTTGTCCAAACTCATCAATGTATCTTATCATGTCTGGC
TCTAGCTATCCCGCCCCTAACTCCGCCCATCCCGCCCCTAACTCCGCCCAGTTCCGCCCATTCTCCGCCC
CATGGCTGACTAATTTTTTTTATTTATGCAGAGGCCGAGGCCGCCTCGGCCTCTGAGCTATTCCAGAAGT
AGTGAGGAGGCTTTTTTGGAGGCCTAGGGACGTACCCAATTCGCCCTATAGTGAGTCGTATTACGCGCGC
TCACTGGCCGTCGTTTTACAACGTCGTGACTGGGAAAACCCTGGCGTTACCCAACTTAATCGCCTTGCAG
CACATCCCCCTTTCGCCAGCTGGCGTAATAGCGAAGAGGCCCGCACCGATCGCCCTTCCCAACAGTTGCG
CAGCCTGAATGGCGAATGGG
[124 nt withheld, positions 4221-4344]
C
[91 nt withheld, positions 4346-4436]
A
[49 nt withheld, positions 4438-4486]
CCTTTGACGTTGGAGTCCACGTTCTTT
[37 nt withheld, positions 4514-4550]
ACCCTATCTCGGTCTATTCTTTTGATTTATAAGGGATTTTGCCGATTTCGGCCTATTGGTTAAAAAATGA
GCTGATTTAACAAAAATTTAACGCGAATTTTAACAAAATATTAACGCTTACAATTTAGGTGGCACTTTTC
GGGGAAATGTGCGCGGAACCCCTATTTGTTTATTTTTCTAAATACATTCAAATATGTATCCGCTCATGAG
ACAATAACCCTGATAAATGCTTCAATAATATTGAAAAAGGAAGAGTATGAGTATTCAACATTTCCGTGTC
GCCCTTATTCCCTTTTTTGCGGCATTTTGCCTTCCTGTTTTTGCTCACCCAGAAACGCTGGTGAAAGTAA
AAGATGCTGAAGATCAGTTGGGTGCACGAGTGGGTTACATCGAACTGGATCTCAACAGCGGTAAGATCCT
TGAGAGTTTTCGCCCCGAAGAACGTTTTCCAATGATGAGCACTTTTAAAGTTCTGCTATGTGGCGCGGTA
TTATCCCGTATTGACGCCGGGCAAGAGCAACTCGGTCGCCGCATACACTATTCTCAGAATGACTTGGTTG
AGTACTCACCAGTCACAGAAAAGCATCTTACGGATGGCATGACAGTAAGAGAATTATGCAGTGCTGCCAT
AACCATGAGTGATAACACTGCGGCCAACTTACTTCTGACAACGATCGGAGGACCGAAGGAGCTAACCGCT
TTTTTGCACAACATGGGGGATCATGTAACTCGCCTTGATCGTTGGGAACCGGAGCTGAATGAAGCCATAC
CAAACGACGAGCGTGACACCACGATGCCTGTAGCAATGGCAACAACGTTGCGCAAACTATTAACTGGCGA
ACTACTTACTCTAGCTTCCCGGCAACAATTAATAGACTGGATGGAGGCGGATAAAGTTGCAGGACCACTT
CTGCGCTCGGCCCTTCCGGCTGGCTGGTTTATTGCTGATAAATCTGGAGCCGGTGAGCGTGGGTCTCGCG
GTATCATTGCAGCACTGGGGCCAGATGGTAAGCCCTCCCGTATCGTAGTTATCTACACGACGGGGAGTCA
GGCAACTATGGATGAACGAAATAGACAGATCGCTGAGATAGGTGCCTCACTGATTAAGCATTGGTAACTG
TCAGACCAAGTTTACTCATATATACTTTAGATTGATTTAAAACTTCATTTTTAATTTAAAAGGATCTAGG
TGAAGATCCTTTTTGATAATCTCATGACCAAAATCCCTTAACGTGAGTTTTCGTTCCACTGAGCGTCAGA
CCCCGTAGAAAAGATCAAAGGATCTTCTTGAGATCCTTTTTTTCTGCGCGTAATCTGCTGCTTGCAAACA
AAAAAACCACCGCTACCAGCGGTGGTTTGTTTGCCGGATCAAGAGCTACCAACTCTTTTTCCGAAGGTAA
CTGGCTTCAGCAGAGCGCAGATACCAAATACTGTTCTTCTAGTGTAGCCGTAGTTAGGCCACCACTTCAA
GAACTCTGTAGCACCGCCTACATACCTCGCTCTGCTAATCCTGTTACCAGTGGCTGCTGCCAGTGGCGAT
AAGTCGTGTCTTACCGGGTTGGACTCAAGACGATAGTTACCGGATAAGGCGCAGCGGTCGGGCTGAACGG
GGGGTTCGTGCACACAGCCCAGCTTGGAGCGAACGACCTACACCGAACTGAGATACCTACAGCGTGAGCT
ATGAGAAAGCGCCACGCTTCCCGAAGAGAGAAAGGCGGACAGGTATCCGGTAAGCGGCAGGGTCGGAACA
GGAGAGCGCACGAGGGAGCTTCCAGGGGGAAACGCCTGGTATCTTTATAGTCCTGTCGGGTTTCGCCACC
TCTGACTTGAGCGTCGATTTTTGTGATGCTCGTCAGGGGGGCGGAGCCTATGGAAAAACGCCAGCAACGC
GGCCTTTTTACGGTTCCTGGCCTTTTGCTGGCCTTTTGCTCACATGTTCTTTCCTGCGTTATCCCCTGAT
TCTGTGGATAACCGTATTACCGCCTTTGAGTGAGCTGATACCGCTCGCCGCAGCCGAACGACCGAGCGCA
GCGAGTCAGTGAGCGAGGAAGCGGAAGAGCGCCCAATACGCAAACCGCCTCTCCCCGCGCGTTGGCCGAT
TCATTAATGCAGCTGGCACGACAGGTTTCCCGACTGGAAAGCGGGCAGTGAGCGCAACGCAATTAATGTG
AGTTAGCTCACTCATTAGGCACCCCAGGCTTTACACTTTATGCTTCCGGCTCGTATGTTGTGTGGAATTG
TGAGCGGATAACAATTTCACACAGGAAACAGCTATGACCATGATTACGCCAAGCGCGCAATTAACCCTCA
CTAAAGGGAACAAAAGCTGGAGCTGCAAGCTTAATGTAGTCTTATGCAATACTCTTGTAGTCTTGCAACA
TGGTAACGATGAGTTAGCAACATGCCTTACAAGGAGAGAAAAAGCACCGTGCATGCCGATTGGTGGAAGT
AAGGTGGTACGATCGTGCCTTATTAGGAAGGCAACAGACGGGTCTGACATGGATTGGACGAACCACTGAA
TTGCCGCATTGCAGAGATATTGTATTTAAGTGCCTAGCTCGATACATAAACGGGTCTCTCTGGTTAGACC
AGATCTGAGCCTGGGAGCTCTCTGGCTAACTAGGGAACCCACTGCTTAAGCCTCAATAAAGCTTGCCTTG
AGTGCTTCAAGTAGTGTGTGCCCGTCTGTTGTGTGACTCTGGTAACTAGAGATCCCTCAGACCCTTTTAG
TCAGTGTGGAAAATCTCTAGCAGTGGCGCCCGAACAGGGACTTGAAAGCGAAAGGGAAACCAGAGGAGCT
CTCTCGACGCAGGACTCGGCTTGCTGAAGCGCGCACGGCAAGAGGCGAGGGGCGGCGACTGGTGAGTACG
CCAAAAATTTTGACTAGCGGAGGCTAGAAGGAGAGAGATGGGTGCGAGAGCGTCAGTATTAAGCGGGGGA
GAATTAGATCGCGATGGGAAAAAATTCGGTTAAGGCCAGGGGGAAAGAAAAAATATAAATTAAAACATAT
AGTATGGGCAAGCAGGGAGCTAGAACGATTCGCAGTTAATCCTGGCCTGTTAGAAACATCAGAAGGCTGT
AGACAAATACTGGGACAGCTACAACCATCCCTTCAGACAGGATCAGAAGAACTTAGATCATTATATAATA
CAGTAGCAACCCTCTATTGTGTGCATCAAAGGATAGAGATAAAAGACACCAAGGAAGCTTTAGACAAGAT
AGAGGAAGAGCAAAACAAAAGTAAGACCACCGCACAGCAAGCGGCCGCTGATCTTCAGACCTGGAGGAGG
AGATATGAGGGACAATTGGAGAAGTGAATTATATAAATATAAAGTAGTAAAAATTGAACCATTAGGAGTA
GCACCCACCAAGGCAAAGAGAAGAGTGGTGCAGAGAGAAAAAAGAGCAGTGGGAATAGGAGCTTTGTTCC
TTGGGTTCTTGGGAGCAGCAGGAAGCACTATGGGCGCAGCGTCAATGACGCTGACGGTACAGGCCAGACA
ATTATTGTCTGGTATAGTGCAGCAGCAGAACAATTTGCTGAGGGCTATTGAGGCGCAACAGCATCTGTTG
CAACTCACAGTCTGGGGCATCAAGCAGCTCCAGGCAAGAATCCTGGCTGTGGAAAGATACCTAAAGGATC
AACAGCTCCTGGGGATTTGGGGTTGCTCTGGAAAACTCATTTGCACCACTGCTGTGCCTTGGAATGCTAG
TTGGAGTAATAAATCTCTGGAACAGATTTGGAATCACACGACCTGGATGGAGTGGGACAGAGAAATTAAC
AATTACACAAGCTTAATACACTCCTTAATTGAAGAATCGCAAAACCAGCAAGAAAAGAATGAACAAGAAT
TATTGGAATTAGATAAATGGGCAAGTTTGTGGAATTGGTTTAACATAACAAATTGGCTGTGGTATATAAA
ATTATTCATAATGATAGTAGGAGGCTTGGTAGGTTTAAGAATAGTTTTTGCTGTACTTTCTATAGTGAAT
AGAGTTAGGCAGGGATATTCACCATTATCGTTTCAGACCCACCTCCCAACCCCGAGGGGACCCGACAGGC
CCGAAGGAATAGAAGAAGAAGGTGGAGAGAGAGACAGAGACAGATCCATTCGATTAGTGAACGGATCTCG
ACGGTATCGCTAGCTTTTAAAAGAAAAGGGGGGATTGGGGGGTACAGTGCAGGGGAAAGAATAGTAGACA
TAATAGCAACAGACATACAAACTAAAGAATTACAAAAACAAATTACAAAAATTCAAAATTTTACTAGTGA
TTATCGGATCAACTTTGTATAGAAAAGTTG
Features (pLannotate 1.2.2; 32 found; start..end, strand, type, name):
     20..231     +  promoter       EF-1α core promoter: core promoter for human elongation factor EF-1α
    232..341     +  intron         EF-1α intron A (fragment): intron upstream of the start codon of human EF-1α
    967..1170    +  intron         EF-1α intron A: truncated intron upstream of the start codon of human EF-1α
   1179..1203    +  protein_bind   attB1: mutant version of attB; recombination site for the Gateway® BP reaction BP Clonase™
   1210..1806    +  CDS            PuroR (fragment): puromycin N-acetyltransferase; pac from Streptomyces; confers resistance to puromycin
   1816..1869    +  CDS            T2A: 2A peptide from Thosea asigna virus capsid protein Eukaryotic ribosomes fail to insert a peptide bond between the Gly and Pro residues, yielding separate polypeptides.
   1870..2577    +  CDS            mCherry: mCherry is a basic (constitutively fluorescent) red fluorescent protein published in 2004, derived from Discosoma sp.. It is reported to be a very rapidly-maturing monomer with low acid sensitivity.
   2695..2719    -  protein_bind   attB2: mutant version of attB; recombination site for the Gateway® BP reaction BP Clonase™
   2737..3325    +  misc_feature   WPRE: woodchuck hepatitis virus posttranscriptional regulatory element
   3392..3411    +  misc_feature   cPPT/CTS (fragment): central polypurine tract and central termination sequence of HIV-1
   3413..3646    +  LTR            3' LTR (ΔU3): self-inactivating 3' long terminal repeat (LTR) from HIV-1
   3718..3839    +  polyA_signal   SV40 poly(A) signal: SV40 polyadenylation signal
   3879..4014    +  rep_origin     SV40 ori: SV40 origin of replication
   4035..4053    -  promoter       T7 promoter: promoter for bacteriophage T7 RNA polymerase
   4061..4216    +  CDS            lacZα (fragment): LacZα fragment of β-galactosidase; lacZ fragment
   4221..4649    +  rep_origin     f1 ori (sequence partly withheld): f1 bacteriophage origin of replication; arrow indicates direction of (+) strand synthesis
   4702..4806    +  promoter       AmpR promoter: bla
   4807..5667    +  CDS            AmpR: β-lactamase; bla; confers resistance to ampicillin, carbenicillin, and related antibiotics
   5838..6426    +  rep_origin     ori: high-copy-number ColE1/pMB1/pBR322/pUC origin of replication
   6609..6701    +  CDS            lacI (fragment): lac repressor; lacI; The lac repressor binds to the lac operator to inhibit transcription in E. coli. This inhibition can be relieved by adding lactose or isopropyl-β-D-thiogalactopyranoside (IPTG).
   6714..6735    +  protein_bind   CAP binding site: CAP binding activates transcription in the presence of cAMP. E. coli catabolite activator protein
   6750..6780    +  promoter       lac promoter: promoter for the E. coli lac operon
   6788..6804    +  protein_bind   lac operator: The lac repressor binds to the lac operator to inhibit transcription in E. coli. This inhibition can be relieved by adding lactose or isopropyl-β-D-thiogalactopyranoside (IPTG). lac repressor encoded by lacI
   6849..6867    +  promoter       T3 promoter: promoter for bacteriophage T3 RNA polymerase
   6895..7121    +  promoter       RSV promoter: Rous sarcoma virus enhancer/promoter
   7122..7302    +  LTR            5' LTR (truncated): truncated 5' long terminal repeat (LTR) from HIV-1
   7349..7474    +  misc_feature   HIV-1 Ψ: packaging signal of human immunodeficiency virus type 1
   7458..7821    +  CDS            HIV-1 gag (fragment): gag protein from human immunodeficiency virus 1; gag
   7967..8200    +  misc_feature   RRE: The Rev response element (RRE) of HIV-1 allows for Rev-dependent mRNA export from the nucleus to the cytoplasm.
   8577..8677    +  CDS            Rev (fragment): human immunodeficiency virus 1 (HIV-1) Rev protein; rev; enhances nuclear export of unspliced and incompletely spliced viral mRNAs
   8695..8812    +  misc_feature   cPPT/CTS: central polypurine tract and central termination sequence of HIV-1
   8830..8850    +  protein_bind   attB4: mutant version of attB; core recombination site for the Gateway® BP reaction BP Clonase™
