[The description below was written by a language model from this plasmid's Addgene catalogue record and pLannotate feature annotations shown in this document.]
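Description:
pEpicVector3mC_Puro-T2A-mCherry-VSVg-HA-FLAG is a third-generation, self-inactivating HIV-1 lentiviral transfer plasmid of about 8.9 kb built on a commercial pLV backbone. It is maintained in E. coli through a high-copy ColE1/pUC-type origin with ampicillin resistance (AmpR), and the backbone also carries an f1 origin, an SV40 origin and SV40 polyadenylation signal, and lac and T7/T3 promoter remnants. The viral portion consists of an RSV promoter fused to a truncated 5' LTR, which allows Tat-independent genomic RNA production. This is followed by the Ψ packaging signal with a gag fragment, the RRE for Rev-dependent export, a cPPT/CTS, and a ΔU3 3' LTR that inactivates LTR-driven transcription after integration. Gateway attB sites flanking the promoter and open reading frame are left over from modular recombination assembly.

The payload is a single EF1A-driven transcript, with the core promoter and intron A sequences annotated. It encodes puromycin N-acetyltransferase joined through a T2A ribosome-skipping peptide to mCherry, so the resistance marker and the red fluorescent reporter are made as separate proteins from one open reading frame. A WPRE downstream enhances expression. According to the catalogue entry, mCherry carries VSVg, HA and FLAG epitope tags at its C terminus. The feature table does not annotate these individually, but an unannotated stretch between the end of mCherry and attB2 could accommodate them.

The three-tag combination acts as a protein-level barcode, and the depositor lists this plasmid as number 8 of 20 mCherry-tagged combinations. Transduced cells can be selected with puromycin, tracked by red fluorescence, and identified by antibody detection of their tag combination. The associated publication used this spatial epitope barcoding approach to follow clonal behaviour in tumours.
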