Addgene plasmid #162106: pEpicVector3mC_Puro-T2A-mCherry-VSVg-HA-FLAG
Purpose: mCherry linked to 3 tags on the C-terminus as barcodes. Puromycin resistant.
Depositing lab: Julien Sage. Depositing organization: Stanford University. Publication: Spatial epitope barcoding reveals clonal tumor patch behaviors. Rovira-Clave X, Drainas AP, Jiang S, Bai Y, Baron M, Zhu B, Dallas AE, Lee MC, Chu TP, Holzem A, Ayyagari R, Bhattacharya D, McCaffrey EF, Greenwald NF, Markovic M, Coles GL, Angelo M, Bassik MC, Sage J, Nolan GP. Cancer Cell. 2022 Nov 14;40(11):1423-1439.e11. doi: 10.1016/j.ccell.2022.09.014. Epub 2022 Oct 13. PubMed 36240778.
Backbone
  Vector backbone: pLV
  Backbone manufacturer: Vectorbuilder
  Vector type: Lentiviral
  Selectable markers: Puromycin
Growth in bacteria
  Bacterial resistance: Ampicillin, 100 μg/mL
  Growth temperature: 37°C
  Growth strain: NEB Stable
  Copy number: High Copy
Gene/Insert
  Gene/Insert name: Puromycin resistant; mCherry linked to VSVg-HA-FLAG (alt name: mC-3-VHF)
  Species: Synthetic
  Mutation: WT
  Promoter: EF1A
  Tag / fusion protein: VSVg-HA-FLAG (C terminal on insert)
  Cloning method: Unknown
  Sequencing primers: 3′ aaaggagctgacaggtggtg
Terms and licenses: Academic/Nonprofit Terms; Industry Terms: Not Available to Industry
Depositor comments: #8 out of 20 mCherry tagged combinations . Please visit https://doi.org/10.1101/2021.06.29.449991 for bioRxiv preprint.
How to cite: pEpicVector3mC_Puro-T2A-mCherry-VSVg-HA-FLAG was a gift from Julien Sage (Addgene plasmid # 162106 ; http://n2t.net/addgene:162106 ; RRID:Addgene_162106)
